Addgene plasmid #161660: IDG_CACNB1_OE_1
Purpose: Overexpresses CACNB1
Depositing lab: Mike McManus. Depositing organization: University of California, San Francisco (UCSF).
Backbone
  Vector backbone: pLX304
  Vector type: Mammalian Expression
  Selectable markers: Blasticidin
Growth in bacteria
  Bacterial resistance: Ampicillin, 100 μg/mL
  Growth temperature: 30°C
  Growth strain: NEB Stable
  Copy number: Low Copy
Gene/Insert
  Gene/Insert name: CACNB1
  Species: H. sapiens (human)
  Entrez Gene: CACNB1 (a.k.a. CAB1, CACNLB1, CCHLB1)
  Tag / fusion protein: V5 (C terminal on backbone)
  Cloning method: Gateway Cloning
Terms and licenses: Academic/Nonprofit Terms; Industry Terms: Not Available to Industry
How to cite: IDG_CACNB1_OE_1 was a gift from Mike McManus (Addgene plasmid # 161660 ; http://n2t.net/addgene:161660 ; RRID:Addgene_161660)
