[The description below was written by a language model from this plasmid's Addgene catalogue record and pLannotate feature annotations shown in this document.]
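Description:
IDG_CACNB1_OE_1 is a mammalian overexpression construct for human CACNB1, the regulatory beta-1 subunit of L-type voltage-gated calcium channels, built in the pLX304 backbone by Gateway cloning. Although catalogued simply as a mammalian expression vector, the feature table shows the architecture of a third-generation, self-inactivating HIV-1 lentiviral transfer plasmid. An RSV promoter fused to a truncated 5' LTR drives production of the viral genomic RNA, followed by the Ψ packaging signal with a partial gag sequence, the Rev response element for Rev-dependent nuclear export, a cPPT/CTS element, and a ΔU3 3' LTR that disables LTR promoter activity after integration.

Within the proviral region there are two expression units. A human PGK promoter drives blasticidin S deaminase, allowing blasticidin selection of transduced or transfected cells. Downstream, the CMV immediate early enhancer and promoter drive the CACNB1 open reading frame, which is followed by the attB2 recombination site left by Gateway cloning and then the backbone-encoded C-terminal V5 epitope tag, which allows the protein to be detected with anti-V5 reagents. A WPRE after the tag enhances transcript stability and expression.

Outside the LTRs, an SV40 poly(A) signal and SV40 origin are present along with an f1 origin, residual lac and phage promoter elements, an ampicillin resistance gene and a ColE1/pUC-type origin for propagation in E. coli. The record lists the plasmid as low copy and grown in a recombination-deficient strain, consistent with the repeated LTR sequences. The stated purpose is overexpression of CACNB1.
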