Features (pLannotate 1.2.2; 31 found; start..end, strand, type, name):
      1..304     +  enhancer       CMV enhancer: human cytomegalovirus immediate early enhancer
    305..508     +  promoter       CMV promoter: human cytomegalovirus (CMV) immediate early promoter
    543..2330    +  CDS            CACNB1: CACB1_HUMAN - Also known as CACNLB1. Experimental evidence at protein level: Swiss-Prot protein existence level 1. Regulatory subunit of L-type calcium channels (PubMed:1309651, PubMed:8107964, PubMed:15615847). Regulates the activity of L-type calcium channels that contain CACNA1A as pore- forming subunit (By similarity). Regulates the activity of L-type calcium channels that contain CACNA1C as pore-forming subunit and increases the presence of the channel complex at the cell membrane (PubMed:15615847). Required for functional expression L-type calcium channels that contain CACNA1D as pore-fo
   2333..2356    -  protein_bind   attB2: mutant version of attB; recombination site for the Gateway® BP reaction BP Clonase™
   2358..2399    +  CDS            V5 tag: epitope tag from simian virus 5
   2441..3029    +  misc_feature   WPRE: woodchuck hepatitis virus posttranscriptional regulatory element
   3080..3099    +  misc_feature   cPPT/CTS (fragment): central polypurine tract and central termination sequence of HIV-1
   3101..3334    +  LTR            3' LTR (ΔU3): self-inactivating 3' long terminal repeat (LTR) from HIV-1
   3412..3533    +  polyA_signal   SV40 poly(A) signal: SV40 polyadenylation signal
   3573..3708    +  rep_origin     SV40 ori: SV40 origin of replication
   3729..3747    -  promoter       T7 promoter: promoter for bacteriophage T7 RNA polymerase
   3755..3910    +  CDS            lacZα (fragment): LacZα fragment of β-galactosidase; lacZ fragment
   3915..4343    +  rep_origin     f1 ori (sequence partly withheld): f1 bacteriophage origin of replication; arrow indicates direction of (+) strand synthesis
   4396..4500    +  promoter       AmpR promoter: bla
   4501..5361    +  CDS            AmpR: β-lactamase; bla; confers resistance to ampicillin, carbenicillin, and related antibiotics
   5532..6120    +  rep_origin     ori: high-copy-number ColE1/pMB1/pBR322/pUC origin of replication
   6303..6395    +  CDS            lacI (fragment): lac repressor; lacI; The lac repressor binds to the lac operator to inhibit transcription in E. coli. This inhibition can be relieved by adding lactose or isopropyl-β-D-thiogalactopyranoside (IPTG).
   6408..6429    +  protein_bind   CAP binding site: CAP binding activates transcription in the presence of cAMP. E. coli catabolite activator protein
   6444..6474    +  promoter       lac promoter: promoter for the E. coli lac operon
   6482..6498    +  protein_bind   lac operator: The lac repressor binds to the lac operator to inhibit transcription in E. coli. This inhibition can be relieved by adding lactose or isopropyl-β-D-thiogalactopyranoside (IPTG). lac repressor encoded by lacI
   6543..6561    +  promoter       T3 promoter: promoter for bacteriophage T3 RNA polymerase
   6589..6815    +  promoter       RSV promoter: Rous sarcoma virus enhancer/promoter
   6816..6996    +  LTR            5' LTR (truncated): truncated 5' long terminal repeat (LTR) from HIV-1
   7043..7168    +  misc_feature   HIV-1 Ψ: packaging signal of human immunodeficiency virus type 1
   7152..7515    +  CDS            HIV-1 gag (fragment): gag protein from human immunodeficiency virus 1; gag
   7661..7894    +  misc_feature   RRE: The Rev response element (RRE) of HIV-1 allows for Rev-dependent mRNA export from the nucleus to the cytoplasm.
   8271..8297    +  CDS            Rev (fragment): human immunodeficiency virus 1 (HIV-1) Rev protein; rev; enhances nuclear export of unspliced and incompletely spliced viral mRNAs
   8298..8798    +  promoter       hPGK promoter: human phosphoglycerate kinase 1 promoter
   8810..9205    +  CDS            BSD: blasticidin S deaminase; Aspergillus terreus BSD; confers resistance to blasticidin
   9265..9382    +  misc_feature   cPPT/CTS: central polypurine tract and central termination sequence of HIV-1
   9441..9498    +  enhancer       CMV enhancer (fragment): human cytomegalovirus immediate early enhancer
>Addgene plasmid #161660 | IDG_CACNB1_OE_1 | addgene full sequence | sequence record 319641 | Addgene NGS Result
CGTTACATAACTTACGGTAAATGGCCCGCCTGGCTGACCGCCCAACGACCCCCGCCCATTGACGTCAATA
ATGACGTATGTTCCCATAGTAACGCCAATAGGGACTTTCCATTGACGTCAATGGGTGGAGTATTTACGGT
AAACTGCCCACTTGGCAGTACATCAAGTGTATCATATGCCAAGTACGCCCCCTATTGACGTCAATGACGG
TAAATGGCCCGCCTGGCATTATGCCCAGTACATGACCTTATGGGACTTTCCTACTTGGCAGTACATCTAC
GTATTAGTCATCGCTATTACCATGGTGATGCGGTTTTGGCAGTACATCAATGGGCGTGGATAGCGGTTTG
ACTCACGGGGATTTCCAAGTCTCCACCCCATTGACGTCAATGGGAGTTTGTTTTGGCACCAAAATCAACG
GGACTTTCCAAAATGTCGTAACAACTCCGCCCCATTGACGCAAATGGGCGGTAGGCGTGTACGGTGGGAG
GTCTATATAAGCAGAGCTCTCTGGCTAACTGTCGGGATCAACAAGTTTGTACAAAAAAGTTGGCATGTCC
CGGGGCCCTTACCCACCCTCCCAGGAGATCCCCATGGAGGTCTTCGACCCCAGCCCGCAGGGCAAATACA
GCAAGAGGAAAGGGCGATTCAAACGGTCAGATGGGAGCACGTCCTCGGATACCACATCCAACAGCTTTGT
CCGCCAGGGCTCAGCGGAGTCCTACACCAGCCGTCCATCAGACTCTGATGTATCTCTGGAGGAGGACCGG
GAAGCCTTAAGGAAGGAAGCAGAGCGCCAGGCATTAGCGCAGCTCGAGAAGGCCAAGACCAAGCCAGTGG
CATTTGCTGTGCGGACAAATGTTGGCTACAATCCGTCTCCAGGGGATGAGGTGCCTGTGCAGGGAGTGGC
CATCACCTTCGAGCCCAAAGACTTCCTGCACATCAAGGAGAAATACAATAATGACTGGTGGATCGGGCGG
CTGGTGAAGGAGGGCTGTGAGGTTGGCTTCATTCCCAGCCCCGTCAAACTGGACAGCCTTCGCCTGCTGC
AGGAACAGAAGCTGCGCCAGAACCGCCTCGGCTCCAGCAAATCAGGCGATAACTCCAGTTCCAGTCTGGG
AGATGTGGTGACTGGCACCCGCCGCCCCACACCCCCTGCCAGTGCCAAACAGAAGCAGAAGTCGACAGAG
CATGTGCCCCCCTATGACGTGGTGCCTTCCATGAGGCCCATCATCCTGGTGGGACCGTCGCTCAAGGGCT
ACGAGGTTACAGACATGATGCAGAAAGCTTTATTTGACTTCTTGAAGCATCGGTTTGATGGCAGGACCTC
CATCACTCGTGTGACGGCAGATATTTCCCTGGCTAAGCGCTCAGTTCTCAACAACCCCAGCAAACACATC
ATCATTGAGCGCTCCAACACACGCTCCAGCCTGGCTGAGGTGCAGAGTGAAATCGAGCGAATCTTCGAGC
TGGCCCGGACCCTTCAGTTGGTCGCTCTGGATGCTGACACCATCAATCACCCAGCCCAGCTGTCCAAGAC
CTCGCTGGCCCCCATCATTGTTTACATCAAGATCACCTCTCCCAAGGTACTTCAAAGGCTCATCAAGTCC
CGAGGAAAGTCTCAGTCCAAACACCTCAATGTCCAAATAGCGGCCTCGGAAAAGCTGGCACAGTGCCACC
CTGAAATGTTTGACATCATCCTGGATGAGAACCAATTGGAGGATGCCTGCGAGCATCTGGCGGAGTACTT
GGAAGCCTATTGGAAGGCCACACACCCGCCCAGCAGCACGCCACCCAATCCGCTGCTGAACCGCACCATG
GCTACCGCAGCCCTGGCTGCCAGCCCTGCCCCTGTCTCCAACCTCCAGGGACCCTACCTTGCTTCCGGGG
ACCAGCCACTGGAACGGGCCACCGGGGAGCACGCCAGCATGCACGAGTACCCAGGGGAGCTGGGCCAGCC
CCCAGGCCTTTACCCCAGCAGCCACCCACCAGGCCGGGCAGGCACGCTACGGGCACTGTCCCGCCAAGAC
ACTTTTGATGCCGACACCCCCGGCAGCCGAAACTCTGCCTACACGGAGCTGGGAGACTCATGTGTGGACA
TGGAGACTGACCCCTCAGAGGGGCCAGGGCTTGGAGACCCTGCAGGGGGCGGCACGCCCCCAGCCCGACA
GGGATCCTGGGAGGACGAGGAAGAAGACTATGAGGAAGAGCTGACCGACAACCGGAACCGGGGCCGGAAT
AAGGCCCGCTACTGCGCTGAGGGTGGGGGTCCAGTTTTGGGGCGCAACAAGAATGAGCTGGAGGGCTGGG
GACGAGGCGTCTACATTCGCTGCCCAACTTTCTTGTACAAAGTGGTTGGTAAGCCTATCCCTAACCCTCT
CCTCGGTCTCGATTCTACGTAGTAATGAGCTAGCGCTAACCGGTGGCGCGTTAAGTCGACAATCAACCTC
TGGATTACAAAATTTGTGAAAGATTGACTGGTATTCTTAACTATGTTGCTCCTTTTACGCTATGTGGATA
CGCTGCTTTAATGCCTTTGTATCATGCTATTGCTTCCCGTATGGCTTTCATTTTCTCCTCCTTGTATAAA
TCCTGGTTGCTGTCTCTTTATGAGGAGTTGTGGCCCGTTGTCAGGCAACGTGGCGTGGTGTGCACTGTGT
TTGCTGACGCAACCCCCACTGGTTGGGGCATTGCCACCACCTGTCAGCTCCTTTCCGGGACTTTCGCTTT
CCCCCTCCCTATTGCCACGGCGGAACTCATCGCCGCCTGCCTTGCCCGCTGCTGGACAGGGGCTCGGCTG
TTGGGCACTGACAATTCCGTGGTGTTGTCGGGGAAATCATCGTCCTTTCCTTGGCTGCTCGCCTGTGTTG
CCACCTGGATTCTGCGCGGGACGTCCTTCTGCTACGTCCCTTCGGCCCTCAATCCAGCGGACCTTCCTTC
CCGCGGCCTGCTGCCGGCTCTGCGGCCTCTTCCGCGTCTTCGCCTTCGCCCTCAGACGAGTCGGATCTCC
CTTTGGGCCGCCTCCCCGCGTCGACTTTAAGACCAATGACTTACAAGGCAGCTGTAGATCTTAGCCACTT
TTTAAAAGAAAAGGGGGGACTGGAAGGGCTAATTCACTCCCAACGAAGACAAGATCTGCTTTTTGCTTGT
ACTGGGTCTCTCTGGTTAGACCAGATCTGAGCCTGGGAGCTCTCTGGCTAACTAGGGAACCCACTGCTTA
AGCCTCAATAAAGCTTGCCTTGAGTGCTTCAAGTAGTGTGTGCCCGTCTGTTGTGTGACTCTGGTAACTA
GAGATCCCTCAGACCCTTTTAGTCAGTGTGGAAAATCTCTAGCAGTACGTATAGTAGTTCATGTCATCTT
ATTATTCAGTATTTATAACTTGCAAAGAAATGAATATCAGAGAGTGAGAGGAACTTGTTTATTGCAGCTT
ATAATGGTTACAAATAAAGCAATAGCATCACAAATTTCACAAATAAAGCATTTTTTTCACTGCATTCTAG
TTGTGGTTTGTCCAAACTCATCAATGTATCTTATCATGTCTGGCTCTAGCTATCCCGCCCCTAACTCCGC
CCATCCCGCCCCTAACTCCGCCCAGTTCCGCCCATTCTCCGCCCCATGGCTGACTAATTTTTTTTATTTA
TGCAGAGGCCGAGGCCGCCTCGGCCTCTGAGCTATTCCAGAAGTAGTGAGGAGGCTTTTTTGGAGGCCTA
GGGACGTACCCAATTCGCCCTATAGTGAGTCGTATTACGCGCGCTCACTGGCCGTCGTTTTACAACGTCG
TGACTGGGAAAACCCTGGCGTTACCCAACTTAATCGCCTTGCAGCACATCCCCCTTTCGCCAGCTGGCGT
AATAGCGAAGAGGCCCGCACCGATCGCCCTTCCCAACAGTTGCGCAGCCTGAATGGCGAATGGG
[124 nt withheld, positions 3915-4038]
C
[91 nt withheld, positions 4040-4130]
A
[49 nt withheld, positions 4132-4180]
CCTTTGACGTTGGAGTCCACGTTCTTT
[37 nt withheld, positions 4208-4244]
ACCCTATCTCGGTCTATTCTTTTGATTTATAAGGGATTTTGCCGATTTCGGCCTATTGGTTAAAAAATGA
GCTGATTTAACAAAAATTTAACGCGAATTTTAACAAAATATTAACGCTTACAATTTAGGTGGCACTTTTC
GGGGAAATGTGCGCGGAACCCCTATTTGTTTATTTTTCTAAATACATTCAAATATGTATCCGCTCATGAG
ACAATAACCCTGATAAATGCTTCAATAATATTGAAAAAGGAAGAGTATGAGTATTCAACATTTCCGTGTC
GCCCTTATTCCCTTTTTTGCGGCATTTTGCCTTCCTGTTTTTGCTCACCCAGAAACGCTGGTGAAAGTAA
AAGATGCTGAAGATCAGTTGGGTGCACGAGTGGGTTACATCGAACTGGATCTCAACAGCGGTAAGATCCT
TGAGAGTTTTCGCCCCGAAGAACGTTTTCCAATGATGAGCACTTTTAAAGTTCTGCTATGTGGCGCGGTA
TTATCCCGTATTGACGCCGGGCAAGAGCAACTCGGTCGCCGCATACACTATTCTCAGAATGACTTGGTTG
AGTACTCACCAGTCACAGAAAAGCATCTTACGGATGGCATGACAGTAAGAGAATTATGCAGTGCTGCCAT
AACCATGAGTGATAACACTGCGGCCAACTTACTTCTGACAACGATCGGAGGACCGAAGGAGCTAACCGCT
TTTTTGCACAACATGGGGGATCATGTAACTCGCCTTGATCGTTGGGAACCGGAGCTGAATGAAGCCATAC
CAAACGACGAGCGTGACACCACGATGCCTGTAGCAATGGCAACAACGTTGCGCAAACTATTAACTGGCGA
ACTACTTACTCTAGCTTCCCGGCAACAATTAATAGACTGGATGGAGGCGGATAAAGTTGCAGGACCACTT
CTGCGCTCGGCCCTTCCGGCTGGCTGGTTTATTGCTGATAAATCTGGAGCCGGTGAGCGTGGGTCTCGCG
GTATCATTGCAGCACTGGGGCCAGATGGTAAGCCCTCCCGTATCGTAGTTATCTACACGACGGGGAGTCA
GGCAACTATGGATGAACGAAATAGACAGATCGCTGAGATAGGTGCCTCACTGATTAAGCATTGGTAACTG
TCAGACCAAGTTTACTCATATATACTTTAGATTGATTTAAAACTTCATTTTTAATTTAAAAGGATCTAGG
TGAAGATCCTTTTTGATAATCTCATGACCAAAATCCCTTAACGTGAGTTTTCGTTCCACTGAGCGTCAGA
CCCCGTAGAAAAGATCAAAGGATCTTCTTGAGATCCTTTTTTTCTGCGCGTAATCTGCTGCTTGCAAACA
AAAAAACCACCGCTACCAGCGGTGGTTTGTTTGCCGGATCAAGAGCTACCAACTCTTTTTCCGAAGGTAA
CTGGCTTCAGCAGAGCGCAGATACCAAATACTGTTCTTCTAGTGTAGCCGTAGTTAGGCCACCACTTCAA
GAACTCTGTAGCACCGCCTACATACCTCGCTCTGCTAATCCTGTTACCAGTGGCTGCTGCCAGTGGCGAT
AAGTCGTGTCTTACCGGGTTGGACTCAAGACGATAGTTACCGGATAAGGCGCAGCGGTCGGGCTGAACGG
GGGGTTCGTGCACACAGCCCAGCTTGGAGCGAACGACCTACACCGAACTGAGATACCTACAGCGTGAGCT
ATGAGAAAGCGCCACGCTTCCCGAAGGGAGAAAGGCGGACAGGTATCCGGTAAGCGGCAGGGTCGGAACA
GGAGAGCGCACGAGGGAGCTTCCAGGGGGAAACGCCTGGTATCTTTATAGTCCTGTCGGGTTTCGCCACC
TCTGACTTGAGCGTCGATTTTTGTGATGCTCGTCAGGGGGGCGGAGCCTATGGAAAAACGCCAGCAACGC
GGCCTTTTTACGGTTCCTGGCCTTTTGCTGGCCTTTTGCTCACATGTTCTTTCCTGCGTTATCCCCTGAT
TCTGTGGATAACCGTATTACCGCCTTTGAGTGAGCTGATACCGCTCGCCGCAGCCGAACGACCGAGCGCA
GCGAGTCAGTGAGCGAGGAAGCGGAAGAGCGCCCAATACGCAAACCGCCTCTCCCCGCGCGTTGGCCGAT
TCATTAATGCAGCTGGCACGACAGGTTTCCCGACTGGAAAGCGGGCAGTGAGCGCAACGCAATTAATGTG
AGTTAGCTCACTCATTAGGCACCCCAGGCTTTACACTTTATGCTTCCGGCTCGTATGTTGTGTGGAATTG
TGAGCGGATAACAATTTCACACAGGAAACAGCTATGACCATGATTACGCCAAGCGCGCAATTAACCCTCA
CTAAAGGGAACAAAAGCTGGAGCTGCAAGCTTAATGTAGTCTTATGCAATACTCTTGTAGTCTTGCAACA
TGGTAACGATGAGTTAGCAACATGCCTTACAAGGAGAGAAAAAGCACCGTGCATGCCGATTGGTGGAAGT
AAGGTGGTACGATCGTGCCTTATTAGGAAGGCAACAGACGGGTCTGACATGGATTGGACGAACCACTGAA
TTGCCGCATTGCAGAGATATTGTATTTAAGTGCCTAGCTCGATACATAAACGGGTCTCTCTGGTTAGACC
AGATCTGAGCCTGGGAGCTCTCTGGCTAACTAGGGAACCCACTGCTTAAGCCTCAATAAAGCTTGCCTTG
AGTGCTTCAAGTAGTGTGTGCCCGTCTGTTGTGTGACTCTGGTAACTAGAGATCCCTCAGACCCTTTTAG
TCAGTGTGGAAAATCTCTAGCAGTGGCGCCCGAACAGGGACTTGAAAGCGAAAGGGAAACCAGAGGAGCT
CTCTCGACGCAGGACTCGGCTTGCTGAAGCGCGCACGGCAAGAGGCGAGGGGCGGCGACTGGTGAGTACG
CCAAAAATTTTGACTAGCGGAGGCTAGAAGGAGAGAGATGGGTGCGAGAGCGTCAGTATTAAGCGGGGGA
GAATTAGATCGCGATGGGAAAAAATTCGGTTAAGGCCAGGGGGAAAGAAAAAATATAAATTAAAACATAT
AGTATGGGCAAGCAGGGAGCTAGAACGATTCGCAGTTAATCCTGGCCTGTTAGAAACATCAGAAGGCTGT
AGACAAATACTGGGACAGCTACAACCATCCCTTCAGACAGGATCAGAAGAACTTAGATCATTATATAATA
CAGTAGCAACCCTCTATTGTGTGCATCAAAGGATAGAGATAAAAGACACCAAGGAAGCTTTAGACAAGAT
AGAGGAAGAGCAAAACAAAAGTAAGACCACCGCACAGCAAGCGGCCGCTGATCTTCAGACCTGGAGGAGG
AGATATGAGGGACAATTGGAGAAGTGAATTATATAAATATAAAGTAGTAAAAATTGAACCATTAGGAGTA
GCACCCACCAAGGCAAAGAGAAGAGTGGTGCAGAGAGAAAAAAGAGCAGTGGGAATAGGAGCTTTGTTCC
TTGGGTTCTTGGGAGCAGCAGGAAGCACTATGGGCGCAGCGTCAATGACGCTGACGGTACAGGCCAGACA
ATTATTGTCTGGTATAGTGCAGCAGCAGAACAATTTGCTGAGGGCTATTGAGGCGCAACAGCATCTGTTG
CAACTCACAGTCTGGGGCATCAAGCAGCTCCAGGCAAGAATCCTGGCTGTGGAAAGATACCTAAAGGATC
AACAGCTCCTGGGGATTTGGGGTTGCTCTGGAAAACTCATTTGCACCACTGCTGTGCCTTGGAATGCTAG
TTGGAGTAATAAATCTCTGGAACAGATTTGGAATCACACGACCTGGATGGAGTGGGACAGAGAAATTAAC
AATTACACAAGCTTAATACACTCCTTAATTGAAGAATCGCAAAACCAGCAAGAAAAGAATGAACAAGAAT
TATTGGAATTAGATAAATGGGCAAGTTTGTGGAATTGGTTTAACATAACAAATTGGCTGTGGTATATAAA
ATTATTCATAATGATAGTAGGAGGCTTGGTAGGTTTAAGAATAGTTTTTGCTGTACTTTCTATAGTGAAT
AGAGTTAGGCAGGGATATTCACCATTATCGTTTCAGACCCACCTCCCAACCCCGAGGGGACCCTTGCGCC
TTTTCCAAGGCAGCCCTGGGTTTGCGCAGGGACGCGGCTGCTCTGGGCGTGGTTCCGGGAAACGCAGCGG
CGCCGACCCTGGGTCTCGCACATTCTTCACGTCCGTTCGCAGCGTCACCCGGATCTTCGCCGCTACCCTT
GTGGGCCCCCCGGCGACGCTTCCTGCTCCGCCCCTAAGTCGGGAAGGTTCCTTGCGGTTCGCGGCGTGCC
GGACGTGACAAACGGAAGCCGCACGTCTCACTAGTACCCTCGCAGACGGACAGCGCCAGGGAGCAATGGC
AGCGCGCCGACCGCGATGGGCTGTGGCCAATAGCGGCTGCTCAGCAGGGCGCGCCGAGAGCAGCGGCCGG
GAAGGGGCGGTGCGGGAGGCGGGGTGTGGGGCGGTAGTGTGGGCCCTGTTCCTGCCCGCGCGGTGTTCCG
CATTCTGCAAGCCTCCGGAGCGCACGTCGGCAGTCGGCTCCCTCGTTGACCGAATCACCGACCTCTCTCC
CCAGGGGGTACCACCATGGCCAAGCCTTTGTCTCAAGAAGAATCCACCCTCATTGAAAGAGCAACGGCTA
CAATCAACAGCATCCCCATCTCTGAAGACTACAGCGTCGCCAGCGCAGCTCTCTCTAGCGACGGCCGCAT
CTTCACTGGTGTCAATGTATATCATTTTACTGGGGGACCTTGTGCAGAACTCGTGGTGCTGGGCACTGCT
GCTGCTGCGGCAGCTGGCAACCTGACTTGTATCGTCGCGATCGGAAATGAGAACAGGGGCATCTTGAGCC
CCTGCGGACGGTGCCGACAGGTGCTTCTCGATCTGCATCCTGGGATCAAAGCCATAGTGAAGGACAGTGA
TGGACAGCCGACGGCAGTTGGGATTCGTGAATTGCTGCCCTCTGGTTATGTGTGGGAGGGCCTGCAGCTG
CAGTAGTAAGAATTCTAGATCTTGAGACAAATGGCAGTATTCATCCACAATTTTAAAAGAAAAGGGGGGA
TTGGGGGGTACAGTGCAGGGGAAAGAATAGTAGACATAATAGCAACAGACATACAAACTAAAGAATTACA
AAAACAAATTACAAAAATTCAAAATTTTCGGGTTTATTACAGGGACAGCAGAGATCCACTTTGGCGCCGG
CTCGAGGGGGCCCGGGGTTATTAATAGTAATCAATTACGGGGTCATTAGTTCATAGCCCATATATGGAGT
TCCG
