>Addgene plasmid #161660 | IDG_CACNB1_OE_1 | depositor partial sequence | sequence record 313359 | Partial Sequence
ATGTCCCGGGGCCCTTACCCACCCTCCCAGGAGATCCCCATGGAGGTCTTCGACCCCAGCCCGCAGGGCA
AATACAGCAAGAGGAAAGGGCGATTCAAACGGTCAGATGGGAGCACGTCCTCGGATACCACATCCAACAG
CTTTGTCCGCCAGGGCTCAGCGGAGTCCTACACCAGCCGTCCATCAGACTCTGATGTATCTCTGGAGGAG
GACCGGGAAGCCTTAAGGAAGGAAGCAGAGCGCCAGGCATTAGCGCAGCTCGAGAAGGCCAAGACCAAGC
CAGTGGCATTTGCTGTGCGGACAAATGTTGGCTACAATCCGTCTCCAGGGGATGAGGTGCCTGTGCAGGG
AGTGGCCATCACCTTCGAGCCCAAAGACTTCCTGCACATCAAGGAGAAATACAATAATGACTGGTGGATC
GGGCGGCTGGTGAAGGAGGGCTGTGAGGTTGGCTTCATTCCCAGCCCCGTCAAACTGGACAGCCTTCGCC
TGCTGCAGGAACAGAAGCTGCGCCAGAACCGCCTCGGCTCCAGCAAATCAGGCGATAACTCCAGTTCCAG
TCTGGGAGATGTGGTGACTGGCACCCGCCGCCCCACACCCCCTGCCAGTGCCAAACAGAAGCAGAAGTCG
ACAGAGCATGTGCCCCCCTATGACGTGGTGCCTTCCATGAGGCCCATCATCCTGGTGGGACCGTCGCTCA
AGGGCTACGAGGTTACAGACATGATGCAGAAAGCTTTATTTGACTTCTTGAAGCATCGGTTTGATGGCAG
GACCTCCATCACTCGTGTGACGGCAGATATTTCCCTGGCTAAGCGCTCAGTTCTCAACAACCCCAGCAAA
CACATCATCATTGAGCGCTCCAACACACGCTCCAGCCTGGCTGAGGTGCAGAGTGAAATCGAGCGAATCT
TCGAGCTGGCCCGGACCCTTCAGTTGGTCGCTCTGGATGCTGACACCATCAATCACCCAGCCCAGCTGTC
CAAGACCTCGCTGGCCCCCATCATTGTTTACATCAAGATCACCTCTCCCAAGGTACTTCAAAGGCTCATC
AAGTCCCGAGGAAAGTCTCAGTCCAAACACCTCAATGTCCAAATAGCGGCCTCGGAAAAGCTGGCACAGT
GCCACCCTGAAATGTTTGACATCATCCTGGATGAGAACCAATTGGAGGATGCCTGCGAGCATCTGGCGGA
GTACTTGGAAGCCTATTGGAAGGCCACACACCCGCCCAGCAGCACGCCACCCAATCCGCTGCTGAACCGC
ACCATGGCTACCGCAGCCCTGGCTGCCAGCCCTGCCCCTGTCTCCAACCTCCAGGGACCCTACCTTGCTT
CCGGGGACCAGCCACTGGAACGGGCCACCGGGGAGCACGCCAGCATGCACGAGTACCCAGGGGAGCTGGG
CCAGCCCCCAGGCCTTTACCCCAGCAGCCACCCACCAGGCCGGGCAGGCACGCTACGGGCACTGTCCCGC
CAAGACACTTTTGATGCCGACACCCCCGGCAGCCGAAACTCTGCCTACACGGAGCTGGGAGACTCATGTG
TGGACATGGAGACTGACCCCTCAGAGGGGCCAGGGCTTGGAGACCCTGCAGGGGGCGGCACGCCCCCAGC
CCGACAGGGATCCTGGGAGGACGAGGAAGAAGACTATGAGGAAGAGCTGACCGACAACCGGAACCGGGGC
CGGAATAAGGCCCGCTACTGCGCTGAGGGTGGGGGTCCAGTTTTGGGGCGCAACAAGAATGAGCTGGAGG
GCTGGGGACGAGGCGTCTACATTCGCTGCCCAACTTTCTTGTACAAAGTGGTTGGTAAGCCTATCCCTAA
CCCTCTCCTCGGTCTCGATTCTACGTAG
